>Addgene plasmid #196867 | pCR-XL-rAkap9 | addgene full sequence | sequence record 391837 | Addgene NGS Result
TTCATCCCCGATATGCACCACCGGGTAAAGTTCACGGGAGACTTTATCTGACAGCAGACGTGCACTGGCC
AGGGGGATCACCATCCGTCGCCCCGGCGTGTCAATAATATCACTCTGTACATCCACAAACAGACGATAAC
GGCTCTCTCTTTTATAGGTGTAAACCTTAAACTGCCGTACGTATAGGCTGCGCAACTGTTGGGAAGGGCG
ATCGGTGCGGGCCTCTTCGCTATTACGCCAGCTGGCGAAAGGGGGATGTGCTGCAAGGCGATTAAGTTGG
GTAACGCCAGGGTTTTCCCAGTCACGACGTTGTAAAACGACGGCCAGTGAATTGTAATACGACTCACTAT
AGGGCGAATTGGGCCCTCTAGATGCATGCTCGAGCGGCCGCCAGTGTGATGGATATCTGCAGAATTCGCC
CTTTCTTTCCTCTCCACTGCGTCCCAGCCTACCCTGCAGACGCCATGGAGGACGAGGAGAGGCAAAGGAA
GCTGGCAGCTGGCAAGGCGAAGCTTGCTCGGTTTCGACAAAGAAAAGCCCAGTGCGATGGGGACATTCCA
AAGAAGCAGAAGAAGAAAAGAACTCCGAGTTCTAAACAAGATTCAAGCTTACATACCGATCAGCAGAGCG
CTGAGATCTGCTCGGAAAGCTCTCAGAGGGCCGACTCAGCTGGGAGTCCTGATTCCTCCAGTGCAGAAAA
AGCAAAGCACGGCCAGGTCTTCGCAGCTGATCCTGAAAGTGAAATTTCTACCACTGCCGATGAGTGTAGC
TCTGAGATTAATGGCTGCAATTCTGTGACGAAACCAGGAAATCCTACAGATACCTTAAGGGAAGAAGATT
TTTCCATTGACGATTCTTATTCTGAACAAGGAGCTCAGTCCAGTCAGACCTGTCTTCAGATGGGGGAAAA
CGAGTTGGCTGAGAAGCAGCATGAGGTCGAAGAGTTGACTCAGGAGTTGGAAGAAATGAGGGCCAGCTTT
GGGACGGAAGGGCTGAAGCAGTTACAAGAATTCGAAGCCGCCATTAAACAAAGAGATGGCATCATCACTC
AGCTCACTGCTAACTTGCAGCAAGCCAGAAAAGAAAAGGATGACACAACGATAGAATTTTTAGAGTTGAC
AGAACAGAGTCAAAAGCTGCAGATTCAGTTCCAGCACTTACAGGCTAATGAAACCCTGCAAAACAGCACT
CTTAGTCGAACTGCAACAGATTTACTGCAGGCTAAACGACAGATCTTTACTCTGCAGCAACAGCTGCAAG
ATTATCAGAAAAAGGAGGAGGACGTCCAAGCACAAATTTCTTTTTTACAAGAGAAAATTAGAATGTTGGA
AATGGAAAAAGACAGAAAAGTGGAAAGCTTAAATACAAAAGAAATAGAGGAAAAGCAGGCAATCATTGAG
GAGTTGAATACAAGAGTAATAGAAGAAGAGAGAAAAACTGCTGAGCTAGAGAATAAAGTGACAACTGCTG
ATGAATTACTAGGACAGCTCCAAGGACAGGTTACAGAAAAGGATCAGGAGATCAAAAGCCTGAAACTAGA
ACTGGTCAACTCTCAGCAGAACGAGCGGAAGTGTTCAGAGGAAATCAAAGAGCTAATGAGGACAGTTGAA
GAACTCCAGAAGAGAAATCTCAAGGACAGCCAGCTGGGGACCGGCACCGTGCGAAGGGTGGAACAAGAAA
CACAACGGAAACTAAGCCTTCTCCAGGCAGAGCTGGATGAGATGTATGGGAAGCAGATAGTGCAAATGAA
ACAAGAATTAATGAAACAGCACATGTCTCAGATAGAGGAGCTCAAATCCCAGCACAAGAGGGACTTGGAG
AACACCTTGAAGTCAGACGCAAGCACTACAGTCAGTAAAGAGCAGGTAAACTTGATGAGTGCGGCCATAA
GCGAACTCAATGTAAGACTGCAGGATACTCATGCTCAAAAGGAAAAACTCAAGGGAGAGCTCGGGGCAGC
TCTGGGAGAAAAATCAGCTCTACAGAGTCAGTTTGAAGACCTGTTAGAAGAGGTCAGGTTTTTACGAGAG
CAAGTGCAGAAGGCTAGACAGACAATAGCAGAACAGGAAAACAGACTGAGCGATGCGCGCAAGTCCCTGA
GCACAGTGGAAGACTTAAAAGCTGAGATCGTTGCTGCCTCCGAGTCCAGAAAGGAGCTCGAGGTCAAGCA
CGAGGCTGAGATTACAAATTACAAAATAAAACTCGAAATGCTAGAAAAAGAAAAAAATGCCGTGCTAGAC
AGAATGGCGGAATCCCAAGAAGCAGAGTTGGAGAGGCTGAGGACACAGCTCCTCTTCAGCCACGAGGAAG
AACTGTCCAAACTGAAAGAAGACTTAGAGGTCGAACATCGAATAAACGTTGAGAAGCTTAAAGATAATTT
GGGCATCCACTACAAGCAGCAGATAGACGGCTTGCAAAATGAAATGAATAGGAAGATGGAGACTATGCAG
TGCGAAACAGACAACCTGATAACTCGGCAGAATCAGCTAATTCTGGAAAACTCAAAGCTAAGAGATTTAC
AGGAACACCTCGTTAACTCAAAATCAGAAGAGATGAATCTTCAGATCAACGAGCTGCAAAAAGAGATTGA
AATCCTCAGACGAGAAGAGAAGGAAAAAGGTAGCCTTGAACAGGAAGTCCAGGGGCTACAGCTTAAAACT
GAACAACTGGAGAGACAACTGAAGGAGAAGGGAGATGACCTTCAAGAAAAATGTGCACAGCTGGACGCAG
AGAACAGCGTTCTTAAAGATGAGAAGAAAGCCCTTGAAGACATGTTGAAAATGTACACTCCTCTGGACCA
AGAGGATCCCAGCACACGCAAGTCGGAAGACCCGAGGTGGCAAAAGGAAGTAGGGATGCTGAGGAAGGAG
AACGAGGACCTTCAGCAGCAATGCCTTCATCTAAGCGAAGAGATCGAGAAGCAGAAGAATACCTTTGCGT
TTGCTGAGAAGAACTTTGAAGTTAACTATCAGGAGTTACAGAGGGAGTATACTTGTCTTCTCAAGATAAG
AGACGACTTAGAAGACACACTAGCTAAGCAGGCCTTGCAGTATGAAAGTAAGCTGAGCGCGCTGGAGGAA
GAGCTCCATTCGCAAAGAGGAAGTCCGACCACGCCACCGAAGGGGGAGAATTCTGGGTTTGCTGCCAACA
GAACTTTCCCATTGGAGCCGCTGGAAGTCGGCGAAGTTGTAGAAAAAGATACAACAGAGCTTATGGAGAA
GCTGGAAGTGACCAGGCGAGAGAAGTTGGAGCTCTCAGAGAAAGTCTCTGGTCTTTCTGAACAACTAAAG
CAGACACATGGTACGATTGATTCTCTAAGTGAAGAGGTCAGAGCCTTAAAGCAGGAGAAGGAACAGCTTT
TATTGAGATGTGGAGAGCTAGAACTCCTCACTAATGCTAATGGGACAGAAAATGCATCCGTCTGCCCTGT
GCAGAGGAGTCCTTACCAAGCTGGGCCTGTGATGGGGACGGTCAGGGATTCTCAGGGACCTATTTCTAAA
GTCAGCGAAGATTTGGCTGAAGAATCAAAACCAATGACAGAAGATAAAATTCCCTTTAAAGAAAGTGGGA
GAGAACCGTTGCTTTTGCCAACAAGAACAAAAAAACCATCTCGAGTGACAGTTGAACCATGTGAAAGTGA
AAAACTCCAGCAAGAGCTTTATGCCCTCAAAGCCGAGCAGGACGATCTGAGGCTGCAGATGGAAGCCCAG
CGCCTGTGCCTTTTTGTGGTTTATTCAACTCATGCGGATCAGGTTCGTGCATATATGGAGAAGGAGAGAG
AGGAAGCTCTTTGCAGCCTTAAAGATGAGCTCGTTTCCGCTCAACAGAAAAAGATCGACGAGCTTCATAA
GATACACCAGTGCCAGCTCCAGCATGTTAAAGTACAGGAGACAGGTAACGAGCCTTTACAGGTGCTCATT
GAACGGCTTCAAAAGGCAGTGTCTGAGAAATGCTTTCACATCTCAAAGACCCTAAACAATGTTTTCGATG
AATGTTATACTCCTTTAAAATGTGAAATGAATATAGAAGAGAAAGAGAATTCTGGTGTTTACACTTCTCA
AAATCAAAGCCCAGAATTACGAGAGTATAGATACGAAGTCCAAGACTTTCAAGAAAACATGCAAATCCTT
CTCGGTAAAGTAACGGAAGAGTGCAGCAAGCTCTTGGTACTGCAGACACGTTTAAACAAGATTAATGAAC
AACAAGTTGACGGTGTGACATTCGAGTTTGCTGAAGAAAATGTAGCAGAAGTGGAAGCAGGCCTCCTGTC
AGGCCGTTCTCAGAGTGGCTTACAGGGTGCAGATGTCAGTCATGAGAGCAAGGTGTCTGAGTATGAGAGG
CAAGTCCAGGAGCTACAGAGCCTCGTGGCCGCCGGACAGCTGCAGCTGAAGGAAACCGAAGCAAACTACA
GAGCAGAAATCCAGTGTTTGCAGGAAAGACTTCAGGCTGTCAGTGAGGCCACAGTTCAGCCGAGCTTATC
CATGGACTCAGTGGTGTTTAAAGGATCTGGTGCCCAGAAACCAGTGTACTGTGGGAGCTGTCTAAGAGAG
CAGGTGGACGGCACAGCAGAGTTTTCTGATGGCTTTGAAGTGAGGCAAGAAACAAATATGGTTAAATTGA
TGGAAAAGCAGTATCAAGAGCGCTTGGAAGAAGAAATAGCTAAGGTCATCGTATCAATGAGTATAGCATT
TGCTCAACAAACTGAACTCTCTAGATTATCTGAGGAGAAAGAAAATGTGATACAATCCGAACAAGCACAT
GCTCTGTGTTCTCAAAATGAACACCATTTAAATGACATCACATCACAATGTCAAGTTGGTCTTCAGACTG
TTGAGGCAACTGGCAAGAATTTAAAAGAAGAATTTAAACCACTTAGCAAAGAGTTAGGAGAATATAGAAA
AGCAGTTCCTTTGTCTAATCATGATGATCTTGATGATGTACTAAAGTCAGAAGAACATGGACTGACTATT
TCAGAAGAAATATTTTCCAAAGATGAAACATTTTTAGTGAGAAATTCTAGTCCTGATGAGGTGCTGGTGT
CAAATATGGATACTTCTAGACAGCTCATCCTAAATGAACAGCTGGAAGATATGCGGCAAGAGCTTGTACG
ACAGTATGAAGAACATCAGCAGGCAACAGAACTGTTGCGGCAGGCCCACATGCAACAAATGGAGAGACAA
CGAGAAGACCAGGAGCAGCTACAAGAGGAGATCAAGAGGCTCAACCAGCAGTTAACCCAGAGATCCTCCA
TAGATACTGAGCACGTGGTCTCAGAGAGAGAAAGGGTTCTGTTAGAGGAGCTGGAAGCACTAAAGCGGCT
GTCTCTAGCTGGAAGAAAGGAGCTGTGTTGTGAGCTGCAGCACAGCAGTACGCAAACACAGGATGGAAAT
GACAATCAAGAAGTTGAGGAGCAGACATTAAAAGACAAGACACTGGAGAGAAAACCTGAAGACATACCTC
TCGATATAAATCTGTCCAATGAAAGGTACGCTCTCAAAAAAGCTAATAATAGACTTCTGAAGATCCTGTT
AGATGTTGTCAAGACAACATCAGCTGCTGAAGAAACAATTGGCCGTCATGTTCTTGGAATTCTGGACCGA
TCTAGTAAAAGTCAGCCAGCTACCAGCCTGCTTTGGAGATCAGAAACAGAGGCATCCGCCACAGTTTGTG
TACAAGAGGAGTGTGCAAGAGCTATGGATGAGTCCGTACCCTCTTACCCTGGAAGTGCCATAGCAACACA
TGACAGCGTTTGGTCAAAAGTCACCGAGGAAGGGGCAGAGCTGTCACAGCGGCTCGTGAGGAGTGGCTTT
GCTGGGCCTGTAATAGATCCTGAAAATGAAGAACTTATGCTGAACATCAGCTCTCGACTACAAGCAGCTG
TCGAAAAACTCCTAGAAGCCATAAGTGAGACCAGCAGTCAGCTTGAACATGCGAAAGTTACACAGACAGA
GTTGATGCGTGAGTCATTTAGACAAAAACAAGAGGCAACAGAATCGCTTCATTGCCTGGAAGAACTGCGG
GAGCGCCTTCAGGAGGAGTCCAGGGCCAGAGAGCAGCTGGCTGTCGAGCTAAATAAAGCTGAGAGTGTCA
TTGATGGGTACTCGGATGAAAAAACTCTCTTTGAAAGGCAAATTCAAGAAAAAACCGATATAATAGAGCA
TCTTGAACAGGAGTTATTATGTACAAACAACAGACTCCAAGAGCTGGAGTCAGACCAGCGCCGGATGGAA
GAGGAACGAGAGCTGCTGTCCAGGCAGAGGGAGGCGATGAGGGCAGATGCTGGCCCGGTGGAGCAGCAAT
TTCTACAGGAGACTGAAAAACTAATGAAGGAAAAGCTGGAAGTGCAGTGTCAAGCTGAGAAAGTCCGCGG
CGACCTACAGAAGCAAGTGAAAGCTCTAGAAATAGATGTTGAAGAACAGGTCAGCAGGTTTATAGAACTG
GAGCAAGAGAAAAACGCCGAGCTCATAGATCTAAGGCAGCAAAGCCAAGCACTGGAAAAGCAACTAGAAA
AAATGAGGAAATTCTTAGACGAGCAGGCAATCGACAGAGAGCATGAGAGAGATGTTTTTCAGCAGGAAAT
ACAGAAGCTAGAGCATCAACTTAAGGCTGTACCTAGACTCCTGCCTGTGAGTGAGCACCAAACCAGAGAG
GTTGAGCAGCTAACTAATCACCTGAAAGAGAAAACAGACAAATGCAGTGAGCTGCTGCTGTCTAAGGAGC
AACTGCAGCGAGACGTGCAGGAGAGGAATGAAGAGATTGAGAAGCTGGAGTGCCGAGTGCGAGAGCTGGA
GCAAGCCCTGCTGGCTACTGCAGACCCCTTCCCAAAGGTAGAGGAACAGAAAAGGCCTGGAGCTGTAGAA
GTGGACCCAGAATTATCGCTAGAAGTTCAACTGCAGGCTGAGAGGGATGCTACAGATAGAAAACAGAAAG
AGATCACCAACTTAGAAGAACAATTAGAGCAGTTTCGGGAAGAACTGGAAAATAAGAATGAAGAGGTTCA
GGAGCTTCTCATGCAGCTAGAAATTCAGAAAAAGGAGTCCACTACCCGCCTGCAAGAGCTCCAGCAAGAA
AACAGATTATTTAAGGAGGAAATAGAAAAACTCGGGTTCACCATGAAGGAATCTGATTCTCTGTCGACTC
AGGATCAGCCCATGCTGTTTGGCAAATTTGCGCAGCTAATACAAGAAAAGGAGATTGAAATTGACCGATT
AAATGAGCAGTTTATAAAACTCCAGCAGCAGCTTAAACTCACAACAGATAACAAGGTCATTGAAGAACAA
AAGGACCAGATACGAGATTTAGAAACCCAGATTGAATGTTTGATGAGTGAACAAGAACTTATGAAGAAAC
AGAGAGCAGAGGAAGCAGAGCAACTCAATGGCGTGATTGAGAAATTGCAGCAGGAGTTAGTCAGCACTGA
GCAGAAGAGAGAGGGTGCCAGGGCCCTCCCAGAAGACGAGGAGAGCTTTAAACACCAGTTGGACAGGGTG
ACTGTTGAAAAGCTGGGTTTAGAAAAGCAAGTAGAGACCACCAACCAGGAACTGACAGACTTGAAAAATG
TACTTAAAGAAATCAACTTCAAAATGGATCACATGACACAAGCACTGTGCAACTTGAATAAAGAACTTCC
CAATGTCCCTAAGGAAAGTGTCCACGTGACTGTGCATGAGCTTGGCTGTGACAAACTGCAGCCAGAAGGT
GCCTCTGCCCAGGATGCTTCCCAGCCCCTAGAAAGTCAGACCTCCCTTATGTGTCTTCAAGAAAGCACTA
AAGCTTCTCAAATACTAGAAATAAAGTCACTACCACTGCAGGGGTCTGGTAGCACCAAGGACTTCGAGCT
TGCCCAGTGTCATAAACAAATAGACACCATACAAGAGCAAGACCAGTCTGAAATAGGAATGCTTCAGAAG
AAGATCACAAACCTGCAGAAGATCCTGGAGAAGTTCTCGGCTGCATTGGTCAGTTGGGTCCAAATGGAGG
CAGCTCAGGACCGTGTGCAGCTCTACCAAGAAAAGCAAACGCAGACGGTCTCGTCAGCACCTGAAAGGAC
AGATACACAGAATGTAAATTGTCTGGCAGAAAACAACTTGGAGTCACATGTCCCCACACTGGCTGTGAGA
CCAGCAGAGTTGGAGAGCCGTGTAGCTGAAGTGCTTAGTGATATAATGTCAGAAAAACACATGGAAACTG
TGGGGAAGAATGCCTCAGAGACAGAAAAGGAAGTTGTGGCGCTACAGAAGCTATTAGAAGAGGCCAAGAA
AAGGCTGAAAGAAGAAAGAGAACAAAGCCCTAGGGATAGAGAGAGAACTGCTCAGCTAACTCATGCTGGT
GGAGGCAGTGGATTTTCAGGTGGCCTTGAAACTTTTGAAGCTGAGTCAGCCACTTCAGAACTCGCCAGTT
ACAAAGAAAGGGCAGAAAAACTTGAAGAAGATCTTTTGGTAAAAGAGAGCTACATAACATCACTTCAGAA
AGACCTAGGCCAAGTTAAAGATCAACTCACAGAGGCCAAGGAGAAATTATCCCACTACTTAGAAAAAGAG
AATGGGACTGGGGAACAGGAAAGCAGAAGGGTCCCCATACCAGAGTCACCTTCTGTTGAGGGAGGTGGCG
GCTCTGGGACCATGGAGAGGACGGGCAAGGTCAGCAGCAGCAATCAGACCCCGCAGATCCTTGTTAGACA
TGCTGGGGTTCAGATCGACTTACAGAGCGAGCGCTCCCAAGAAGAACTCAGAGACACCATCAACCAGTTT
ACTGAAAAGATGGAGCGCATACAAGAGCTCCATGCTGCTGAGATTTTGGATATGGAATCCAGACACATCT
TAGAAACCGAGTCTTTGAAGAAAGAACATTCTGTTGCGATCCAGTTACTGACTAAGGAGTGTGAGACCCT
GAAGGATATGACCCAGTACCTGAGATGCAAAAAGGGATCCTCCATTTCTGATTTGGCAGATTCTGTTGCT
TATCAAAGTAGAGAAGTATACTCCAGTGATTCAGAATCTGACTGGGGTCAAAGCCAGGGATTTGATACAG
CAACAGAAGGGCGAGAAGAAGGCGAAACTTCAGATTTATTTCCAAAGAAAATAAAGGGGTTAGTGAAAGC
TGTCCACAGTGAGGGCATGCAGGTGCTTTCTCTCTCGAATCCCCTCTGTGATGATGGAGAGGACCGTTCC
GTTCAGCAGCTTTCAGAATCTTGGCTGAAAGAGAGACAGACTTACCTCAATACCATCTCGTCCCTTAAAG
ATTTAATTTCTAAAATGCAAGTGCAAAGAGAAACTGAGGTCTATGACAGCTGTCAGTCTCATGACAGCTT
CTCAGACTGGCGAGGTGAACTTCTGCTTGCCTGTCAGCGCGTTTTCATAAAGGAACGTAGTGTTTTACTA
GCTACATTCCAAACTGAGCTGACGTCTCTCAGCACTAGAGATGCAGACGGAGTATTAAACTCTCTAGAAC
AAAGAATACAAGAGCAGGGCATTGAATATCAAACAGCAATGGACTGTCTTCAAAAAGCAGATAGGAGGAG
CTTACTGACTGAAATAGAAGATCTGCGTGCTCAAATTAATGGCAGGAAAATGACTCTGGAAAGAGAACAA
GAGATTGAGAAACCCAGCCAAGAGCTCCTGGACTGTAATCTGCAGCAGAAGCAGTCCCACGTGCTGGAAA
TGCAATTGGAACTCGGCAGCCTGAGAGACAGAGCAGCCGAGCTGCAGGAACAGCTGAGTTCGGAAAAGAT
GGTGGTTGCGGAACTAAAAAGCGAACTTGCACAGGCAAAGCTGGAATTAGGAACAACACTCAAGGCCCAG
CATAAGCGCTTAAAGGAGTTGGAAGCATTCAGGTCAGAAATTAAGGAGAAGACCGATGAAATTCATTTCC
TTAGTGATACATTAGCAAGGGAACAGAAGAAGTCACTAGAGCTGCAGTGGGCTTTGGAAAAAGAAAAGGC
CAAGTCAGGACACCACGAGGAATGGGAAAAAGAAGAACTTGAGGATCTGAAATTTTCACTCGAAGATCAA
AAACGGAAAAATACACAGTTAAACCTCCTTTTGGAACAACAGAAGCAGCTACTAAATGAATCTCAACAGA
AAATGGAGTCACAGAAAATGTTGCACGATGCCCAGTTATCAGAAGAGCAAGGCCGCAACTTAGGGCTTCA
GGCTCTACTGGAGTCAGAGCAAGTCAGGGTCCAGGAGATGAAGAGCACCCTGGACAAGGAGCGGGAGCTG
TATGCCCAGCTGCAGAGCCGTGATGATGGCGGGCAGCCCCTGCCAGTCCTGCCTTCTGAGGACCTACTTA
AAGAGCTACAGAAACAACTGGAGGAAAAACACACCCGCATAGTAGAACTCTTAAGTGAAACAGAAAAATA
CAAACTAGACTCCTTGCAAACAAGGCAACAGATGGAAAAGGACAGAGAGGTTCACCAGAAGACACTGCAG
ACAGAACAGGAGGCAAACACCCAGGGCCAAAAGAAAATGCAGGAGCTGCAGTCCAAAGTGGAGGAGCTGC
AGCGCCAGCTGCAGGAGAAAAGGCAGCAGGTATATAAGCTAGACCTAGAGGGGAAGCGACTGCAGGGGAT
CATGCAGGAATTCCAAAAGCAGGAGCTGGAACCCGAGGAAAAACGGGGAAGCAGAGGACTTGTGTATCAG
AATCTTAATGAGCCCGCCAGCTGGACCTTCACTGACGACCGGACTAGAAATTGGGTTCTTCAACAGAAGA
TGGGAGAGACCAAGGACACGAACTTCACAAAGTTGATTGAAATAAATGGAGAACTTGACCATAATCATGA
CTTGGAAGTGATCAGACAGACACTTCAGCATGTGGCTTCAAAGCTGCAGCATGTGGCACAGAAAGCCTGC
AACAGGCTACAGTTTGAAACAGCAAGTGATGATGCATTCATCTGGATTCAGGAGAATATCGATGGAATTA
TTTTGCAACTACAGAAACTGACTGGCCAGCCAGGTGACGAGCACAGCTTAGCACCCCCCAGTTCTTCTTG
CGGCTCCTTAACGGAAAGCCTAATGAGACAAAATACTGAGCTAACAAGACTTATCAACCAACTGACGGAA
GAAAAGAACACCTTAAGGAGCATAGTGGTGAAGCTGGAGGAGCTCAACAGGTGTCACTGGCACACGGGAG
CCGGCAGAGACTGTTGTTCTAGGTTTTCATTTATTGATCCCGCTGACATCGAAGCCATAATCGCTTCAGA
AAAGGAAGTCTGGAACAGAGAAAAGCTATCTCTTCAGAAAGCGTTGAAAAGGGCAGAGGCGAAAGTGTAT
AAACTGAAAGCTGAACTGCGCAATGATGCTTTGCTGCGGAGTCTGAGCCCTGACTCTGAGCATGCCGCCC
TGCAGAAAATTTATAACAAATACCTGAGAGCTTCAAGTTTCCGCAAGGCTCTCATATATCAGAAAAAATA
CCTCCTGCTGCTCCTGGGGGGCTTCCAGGAGTGTGAGGACGCCACCCTGGGGGTTCTGGCCCGAATGGGG
GGACACCCAGCCTTGAAAGATCCCAAGACAATCACCAGCCACCCGAAGGGGTTCACCCGGTTCCGCTCTG
CCGTCAGAGTGTCTATTGCCATCTCAAGAATGAAATTTTTGGTGCGGCGGTGGCAGCAAGTGACAAGTAC
TAGCTCCATCAATATTAACAGGGATGGCTTTGGCCTGAGTCCAGGCATTGAAAAGACTGACCCATTCTAT
CATTCGTCTGGTGGGCTGGAGCTGTATGGAGAACCAAGACACACAACATACCGCTCAAGATTTGATCTGG
ACTACCCTAGGTCTCCCTTGCCATTGCAGAATAGGTACCCGGGTGCTCCAGACTTAAATTCTACTTCAAT
GGCTTCTTCTCAACTTCACCAGTACAATCCTGATAAATCTCTGACAGACTATGTCACTCGGCTAGAGGCA
CTGAAAAGGCGACTTGGAGCTATACAGTCAGGGTCGACTACTCAATTTCATTTTGGCATGAGGAGATAAT
CCAAGGGCGAATTCCAGCACACTGGCGGCCGTTACTAGTGGATCCGAGCTCGGTACCAAGCTTGATGCAT
AGCTTGAGTATTCTAACGCGTCACCTAAATAGCTTGGCGTAATCATGGTCATAGCTGTTTCCTGTGTGAA
ATTGTTATCCGCTCACAATTCCACACAACATACGAGCCGGAAGCATAAAGTGTAAAGCCTGGGGTGCCTA
ATGAGTGAGCTAACTCACATTAATTGCGTTGCGCTCACTGCCCGCTTTCCAGTCGGGAAACCTGTCGTGC
CAGCTGCATTAATGAATCGGCCAACGCGCGGGGAGAGGCGGTTTGCGTATTGGGCGCTCTTCCGCTTCCT
CGCTCACTGACTCGCTGCGCTCGGTCGTTCGGCTGCGGCGAGCGGTATCAGCTCACTCAAAGGCGGTAAT
ACGGTTATCCACAGAATCAGGGGATAACGCAGGAAAGAACATGTGAGCAAAAGGCCAGCAAAAGGCCAGG
AACCGTAAAAAGGCCGCGTTGCTGGCGTTTTTCCATAGGCTCCGCCCCCCTGACGAGCATCACAAAAATC
GACGCTCAAGTCAGAGGTGGCGAAACCCGACAGGACTATAAAGATACCAGGCGTTTCCCCCTGGAAGCTC
CCTCGTGCGCTCTCCTGTTCCGACCCTGCCGCTTACCGGATACCTGTCCGCCTTTCTCCCTTCGGGAAGC
GTGGCGCTTTCTCATAGCTCACGCTGTAGGTATCTCAGTTCGGTGTAGGTCGTTCGCTCCAAGCTGGGCT
GTGTGCACGAACCCCCCGTTCAGCCCGACCGCTGCGCCTTATCCGGTAACTATCGTCTTGAGTCCAACCC
GGTAAGACACGACTTATCGCCACTGGCAGCAGCCACTGGTAACAGGATTAGCAGAGCGAGGTATGTAGGC
GGTGCTACAGAGTTCTTGAAGTGGTGGCCTAACTACGGCTACACTAGAAGAACAGTATTTGGTATCTGCG
CTCTGCTGAAGCCAGTTACCTTCGGAAAAAGAGTTGGTAGCTCTTGATCCGGCAAACAAACCACCGCTGG
TAGCGGTGGTTTTTTTGTTTGCAAGCAGCAGATTACGCGCAGAAAAAAAGGATCTCAAGAAGATCCTTTG
ATCTTTTCTACGGGGTCTGACGCTCAGTGGAACGAAAACTCACGTTAAGGGATTTTGGTCATGAGATTAT
CAAAAAGGATCTTCACCTAGATCCTTTTAAATTAAAAATGAAGTTTTAGCACGTGTCAGTCCTGCTCCTC
GGCCACGAAGTGCACGCAGTTGCCGGCCGGGTCGCGCAGGGCGAACTCCCGCCCCCACGGCTGCTCGCCG
ATCTCGGTCATGGCCGGCCCGGAGGCGTCCCGGAAGTTCGTGGACACGACCTCCGACCACTCGGCGTACA
GCTCGTCCAGGCCGCGCACCCACACCCAGGCCAGGGTGTTGTCCGGCACCACCTGGTCCTGGACCGCGCT
GATGAACAGGGTCACGTCGTCCCGGACCACACCGGCGAAGTCGTCCTCCACGAAGTCCCGGGAGAACCCG
AGCCGGTCGGTCCAGAACTCGACCGCTCCGGCGACGTCGCGCGCGGTGAGCACCGGAACGGCACTGGTCA
ACTTGGCCATGGTGGCCCTCCTCACGTGCTATTATTGAAGCATTTATCAGGGTTATTGTCTCATGAGCGG
ATACATATTTGAATGTATTTAGAAAAATAAACAAATAGGGGTTCCGCGCACATTTCCCCGAAAAGTGCCA
CCTGATGCGGTGTGAAATACCGCACAGATGCGTAAGGAGAAAATACCGCATCAGGAAATTGTAAGCGTTA
ATAATTCAGAAGAACTCGTCAAGAAGGCGATAGAAGGCGATGCGCTGCGAATCGGGAGCGGCGATACCGT
AAAGCACGAGGAAGCGGTCAGCCCATTCGCCGCCAAGCTCTTCAGCAATATCACGGGTAGCCAACGCTAT
GTCCTGATAGCGGTCCGCCACACCCAGCCGGCCACAGTCGATGAATCCAGAAAAGCGGCCATTTTCCACC
ATGATATTCGGCAAGCAGGCATCGCCATGGGTCACGACGAGATCCTCGCCGTCGGGCATGCTCGCCTTGA
GCCTGGCGAACAGTTCGGCTGGCGCGAGCCCCTGATGCTCTTCGTCCAGATCATCCTGATCGACAAGACC
GGCTTCCATCCGAGTACGTGCTCGCTCGATGCGATGTTTCGCTTGGTGGTCGAATGGGCAGGTAGCCGGA
TCAAGCGTATGCAGCCGCCGCATTGCATCAGCCATGATGGATACTTTCTCGGCAGGAGCAAGGTGAGATG
ACAGGAGATCCTGCCCCGGCACTTCGCCCAATAGCAGCCAGTCCCTTCCCGCTTCAGTGACAACGTCGAG
CACAGCTGCGCAAGGAACGCCCGTCGTGGCCAGCCACGATAGCCGCGCTGCCTCGTCTTGCAGTTCATTC
AGGGCACCGGACAGGTCGGTCTTGACAAAAAGAACCGGGCGCCCCTGCGCTGACAGCCGGAACACGGCGG
CATCAGAGCAGCCGATTGTCTGTTGTGCCCAGTCATAGCCGAATAGCCTCTCCACCCAAGCGGCCGGAGA
ACCTGCGTGCAATCCATCTTGTTCAATCATGCGAAACGATCCTCATCCTGTCTCTTGATCAGAGCTTGAT
CCCCTGCGCCATCAGATCCTTGGCGGCAAGAAAGCCATCCAGTTTACTTTGCAGGGCTTCCCAACCTTAC
CAGAGGGCGCCCCAGCTGGCAATTCCGGTTCGCTTGCTGTCCATAAAACCGCCCAGTCTAGCTATCGCCA
TGTAAGCCCACTGCAAGCTACCTGCTTTCTCTTTGCGCTTGCGTTTTCCCTTGTCCAGATAGCCCAGTAG
CTGACATTCATCCGGGGTCAGCACCGTTTCTGCGGACTGGCTTTCTACGTGAAAAGGATCTAGGTGAAGA
TCCTTTTTGATAATCTCATGCCTGACATTTATATTCCCCAGAACATCAGGTTAATGGCGTTTTTGATGTC
ATTTTCGCGGTGGCTGAGATCAGCCACTTCTTCCCCGATAACGGAGACCGGCACACTGGCCATATCGGTG
GTCATCATGCGCCAGCT
Features (pLannotate 1.2.2; 14 found; start..end, strand, type, name):
    185..332     -  CDS            lacZα (fragment): LacZα fragment of β-galactosidase; lacZ fragment
    335..353     +  promoter       T7 promoter: promoter for bacteriophage T7 RNA polymerase
    465..11966   +  CDS            Akap9: AKAP9_MOUSE - Also known as Kiaa0803. Experimental evidence at protein level: Swiss-Prot protein existence level 1. Scaffolding protein that assembles several protein kinases and phosphatases on the centrosome and Golgi apparatus. Required to maintain the integrity of the Golgi apparatus. Required for microtubule nucleation at the cis-side of the Golgi apparatus. Required for association of the centrosomes with the poles of the bipolar mitotic spindle during metaphase. In complex with PDE4DIP isoform 2/MMG8/SMYLE, recruits CAMSAP2 to the Golgi apparatus and tethers non-centrosomal minus-end mi
  12110..12132   -  protein_bind   lac operator (fragment): The lac repressor binds to the lac operator to inhibit transcription in E. coli. This inhibition can be relieved by adding lactose or isopropyl-β-D-thiogalactopyranoside (IPTG). lac repressor encoded by lacI
  12136..12166   -  promoter       lac promoter: promoter for the E. coli lac operon
  12181..12202   -  protein_bind   CAP binding site: CAP binding activates transcription in the presence of cAMP. E. coli catabolite activator protein
  12215..12307   -  CDS            lacI (fragment): lac repressor; lacI; The lac repressor binds to the lac operator to inhibit transcription in E. coli. This inhibition can be relieved by adding lactose or isopropyl-β-D-thiogalactopyranoside (IPTG).
  12490..13078   -  rep_origin     ori: high-copy-number ColE1/pMB1/pBR322/pUC origin of replication
  13216..13590   -  CDS            BleoR: antibiotic-binding protein; Sh ble from Streptoalloteichus hindustanus; confers resistance to bleomycin, phleomycin, and Zeocin™
  13610..13698   -  promoter       AmpR promoter (fragment): bla
  13725..13775   +  misc_feature   bom (fragment): basis of mobility region from pBR322
  13796..14590   -  CDS            NeoR/KanR: aminoglycoside phosphotransferase from Tn5; aph(3')-II (or nptII); confers resistance to neomycin, kanamycin, and G418 (Geneticin®)
  14622..14891   -  CDS            tnpA (fragment): TN5P_ECOLX - Also known as tnp. Experimental evidence at protein level: Swiss-Prot protein existence level 1. Mediates transposition of transposon Tn5 by a 'cut and paste' mechanism. First, the monomeric transposase binds the 19 bp inverted DNA repeats flanking the transposon. Then, dimerization of the DNA- bound transposase creates a synaptic DNA complex. After nicking of the first DNA strand, excision of the transposon proceeds through a series of intermediates. The transposase then mediates the insertion of the transposon at a new site by strand transfer. The activity of the wild- type tran
  14939..175     -  CDS            ccdB (fragment) (across the origin): CcdB, a bacterial toxin that poisons DNA gyrase; ccdB; Plasmids containing the ccdB gene cannot be propagated in standard E. coli strains.
