[The description below was written by a language model from this plasmid's Addgene catalogue record and pLannotate feature annotations shown in this document.]
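Description:
pCR-XL-rAkap9 is a bacterial cloning plasmid that holds the full open reading frame of rat A-kinase anchoring protein 9 (Akap9, also known as CG-NAP or Yotiao) in the pCR-XL-TOPO backbone, a vector designed for TOPO cloning of long PCR products. The insert is about 11.5 kb, and the sequenced plasmid is roughly 15 kb in total. It replicates in E. coli from a high-copy ColE1/pUC-type origin and is selected with kanamycin through the Tn5-derived NeoR/KanR gene. A BleoR (Sh ble) cassette conferring Zeocin resistance is also annotated. The depositor notes that recovering the full-length plasmid requires special care, which suggests that the large insert is prone to instability in bacteria.

The Akap9 coding sequence sits in the TOPO cloning site, which lies within the lacZα–ccdB fusion of the backbone. This explains why only fragments of lacZα and ccdB are annotated on one side of the insert, with the lac promoter, lac operator and CAP binding site on the other. Insertion disrupts the lethal ccdB fusion, which is how this backbone positively selects for recombinants. In the feature table the T7 promoter lies just upstream of the ORF and in the same orientation, whereas the lac promoter is downstream and on the opposite strand, so it would read antisense into the insert. The annotation tool matched the ORF to the mouse AKAP9 protein entry, a centrosome- and Golgi-associated scaffold involved in kinase/phosphatase assembly and microtubule nucleation, but the catalogue records the species as rat. No tags or eukaryotic expression elements are annotated. Although listed as a bacterial expression vector, it serves as an archival clone and PCR template for building other Akap9-containing constructs.
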