Addgene plasmid #196867: pCR-XL-rAkap9
Purpose: Cloned rat (r) A-Kinase Anchoring Protein 9 (Akap9) ORF. Used as a template for Akap9 containing constructs
Depositing lab: Frank Bradke. Depositing organization: Deutsches Zentrum fuer Neurodegenerative Erkrankungen (DZNE). Publication: Centrosomal microtubule nucleation regulates radial migration of projection neurons independently of polarization in the developing brain. Vinopal S, Dupraz S, Alfadil E, Pietralla T, Bendre S, Stiess M, Falk S, Camargo Ortega G, Maghelli N, Tolic IM, Smejkal J, Gotz M, Bradke F. Neuron. 2023 Apr 19;111(8):1241-1263.e16. doi: 10.1016/j.neuron.2023.01.020. Epub 2023 Feb 15. PubMed 36796357.
Backbone
  Vector backbone: pCR-XL-TOPO
  Backbone size w/o insert (bp): 3519
  Vector type: Bacterial Expression
Growth in bacteria
  Bacterial resistance: Kanamycin, 30 μg/mL
  Growth temperature: Room Temperature
  Growth strain: DH5alpha
  Growth instructions: Grow 2-3 days at room temperature. See comments section for more details.
  Copy number: Unknown
Gene/Insert
  Gene/Insert name: Akap9
  Species: R. norvegicus (rat)
  Insert size (bp): 11505
  Entrez Gene: Akap9 (a.k.a. CG-NAP, Gisp, Yotiao)
  Promoter: Lac promoter and T7 promoter
  Cloning method: TOPO Cloning
Terms and licenses: Academic/Nonprofit Terms; Industry Terms: Not Available to Industry
Depositor comments: For successful transformation of Plasmid 196867: pCR-XL-rAkap9, it is recommended to use electroporation and to grow transformed bacteria at no more than 28 °C for two days and with 30 μg/ml kanamycin on LB plates for full length plasmid production
How to cite: pCR-XL-rAkap9 was a gift from Frank Bradke (Addgene plasmid # 196867 ; http://n2t.net/addgene:196867 ; RRID:Addgene_196867)
